Addgene plasmid #183291: CROP_C9_Puro_FGFR3
Purpose: All-in-One CRISPRko system with a guide RNA that targets FGFR3 gene
Depositing lab: Prashant Mali. Depositing organization: University of California, San Diego (UCSD). Publication: Integrated genome and tissue engineering enables screening of cancer vulnerabilities in physiologically relevant perfusable ex vivo cultures. Hu M, Lei XY, Larson JD, McAlonis M, Ford K, McDonald D, Mach K, Rusert JM, Wechsler-Reya RJ, Mali P. Biomaterials. 2022 Jan;280:121276. doi: 10.1016/j.biomaterials.2021.121276. Epub 2021 Dec 2. PubMed 34890975.
Backbone
  Vector backbone: CROPseq
  Vector type: Lentiviral
Growth in bacteria
  Bacterial resistance: Ampicillin, 100 μg/mL
  Growth temperature: 37°C
  Growth strain: NEB Stable
  Copy number: High Copy
Gene/Insert
  Gene/Insert name: FGFR3
  gRNA/shRNA sequence: GCTGCCGGCCAACCAGACGG
  Species: Synthetic
  Cloning method: Gibson Cloning
Terms and licenses: Academic/Nonprofit Terms; Industry Terms: Not Available to Industry
How to cite: CROP_C9_Puro_FGFR3 was a gift from Prashant Mali (Addgene plasmid # 183291 ; http://n2t.net/addgene:183291 ; RRID:Addgene_183291)
