[The description below was written by a language model from this plasmid's Addgene catalogue record and pLannotate feature annotations shown in this document.]
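Description:
CROP_C9_Puro_FGFR3 is an all-in-one lentiviral CRISPR knockout plasmid built on the CROPseq backbone, carrying both SpCas9 and a single guide RNA directed against FGFR3. It is about 11.7 kb and is propagated in E. coli through a high-copy ColE1/pUC-type origin with ampicillin selection (AmpR); an f1 origin and an SV40 origin are also annotated in the backbone, along with remnants of lac and phage promoter elements from the parental cloning vector. The viral portion has a third-generation layout. An RSV promoter drives a truncated HIV-1 5' LTR, followed by the Ψ packaging signal with a gag fragment, the Rev response element for Rev-dependent export of the genomic RNA, and the cPPT/CTS.

Within the provirus, an EF-1α core promoter drives Streptococcus pyogenes Cas9, followed by a puromycin N-acetyltransferase coding sequence for selecting transduced mammalian cells. The feature table does not annotate the element linking the two open reading frames. A WPRE downstream enhances transcript expression. The human U6 promoter, the FGFR3 spacer (inserted by Gibson cloning) and the Cas9 gRNA scaffold lie after the WPRE, immediately upstream of the annotated 3' LTR segment. This is the characteristic CROPseq arrangement. Placing the guide cassette within the 3' LTR region means it is copied to the 5' LTR during reverse transcription. The guide sequence is also included in the polyadenylated Pol II transcript, so it can be read out by RNA sequencing. An SV40 poly(A) signal follows the LTR. The associated publication used such constructs to screen cancer vulnerabilities in engineered ex vivo tissue cultures.
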