Features (pLannotate 1.2.2; 30 found; start..end, strand, type, name):
     51..69      +  promoter       T3 promoter: promoter for bacteriophage T3 RNA polymerase
     97..323     +  promoter       RSV promoter: Rous sarcoma virus enhancer/promoter
    324..504     +  LTR            5' LTR (truncated): truncated 5' long terminal repeat (LTR) from HIV-1
    551..676     +  misc_feature   HIV-1 Ψ: packaging signal of human immunodeficiency virus type 1
    660..1023    +  CDS            HIV-1 gag (fragment): gag protein from human immunodeficiency virus 1; gag
   1169..1402    +  misc_feature   RRE: The Rev response element (RRE) of HIV-1 allows for Rev-dependent mRNA export from the nucleus to the cytoplasm.
   1812..1929    +  misc_feature   cPPT/CTS: central polypurine tract and central termination sequence of HIV-1
   1995..2061    +  CDS            small t antigen (fragment): SV40 (simian virus 40) small t antigen
   2075..2092    +  CDS            small t antigen (fragment): SV40 (simian virus 40) small t antigen
   2118..2329    +  promoter       EF-1α core promoter: core promoter for human elongation factor EF-1α
   2354..6457    +  CDS            Cas9: Cas9 (Csn1) endonuclease from the Streptococcus pyogenes Type II CRISPR/Cas system generates RNA-guided double strand breaks in DNA
   6596..7195    +  CDS            PuroR (fragment): puromycin N-acetyltransferase; pac from Streptomyces; confers resistance to puromycin
   7211..7799    +  misc_feature   WPRE: woodchuck hepatitis virus posttranscriptional regulatory element
   7795..7905    +  CDS            nef (fragment): NEF_HV1LA - Experimental evidence at protein level: Swiss-Prot protein existence level 1. Extracellular Nef protein targets CD4(+) T-lymphocytes for apoptosis by interacting with CXCR4 surface receptors. From Human immunodeficiency virus type 1 group M subtype B (isolate Lai) (HIV-1).
   7925..7951    +  CDS            Rev (fragment): human immunodeficiency virus 1 (HIV-1) Rev protein; rev; enhances nuclear export of unspliced and incompletely spliced viral mRNAs
   7955..8195    +  promoter       U6 promoter: RNA polymerase III promoter for human U6 snRNA
   8225..8300    +  misc_RNA       gRNA scaffold: guide RNA scaffold for the Streptococcus pyogenes CRISPR/Cas9 system
   8353..8533    +  LTR            5' LTR (truncated): truncated 5' long terminal repeat (LTR) from HIV-1
   8611..8732    +  polyA_signal   SV40 poly(A) signal: SV40 polyadenylation signal
   8772..8907    +  rep_origin     SV40 ori: SV40 origin of replication
   8928..8946    -  promoter       T7 promoter: promoter for bacteriophage T7 RNA polymerase
   8954..9109    +  CDS            lacZα (fragment): LacZα fragment of β-galactosidase; lacZ fragment
   9114..9542    +  rep_origin     f1 ori (sequence partly withheld): f1 bacteriophage origin of replication; arrow indicates direction of (+) strand synthesis
   9595..9699    +  promoter       AmpR promoter: bla
   9700..10560   +  CDS            AmpR: β-lactamase; bla; confers resistance to ampicillin, carbenicillin, and related antibiotics
  10731..11319   +  rep_origin     ori: high-copy-number ColE1/pMB1/pBR322/pUC origin of replication
  11502..11594   +  CDS            lacI (fragment): lac repressor; lacI; The lac repressor binds to the lac operator to inhibit transcription in E. coli. This inhibition can be relieved by adding lactose or isopropyl-β-D-thiogalactopyranoside (IPTG).
  11607..11628   +  protein_bind   CAP binding site: CAP binding activates transcription in the presence of cAMP. E. coli catabolite activator protein
  11643..11673   +  promoter       lac promoter: promoter for the E. coli lac operon
  11677..8       +  protein_bind   lac operator (fragment) (across the origin): The lac repressor binds to the lac operator to inhibit transcription in E. coli. This inhibition can be relieved by adding lactose or isopropyl-β-D-thiogalactopyranoside (IPTG). lac repressor encoded by lacI
>Addgene plasmid #183291 | CROP_C9_Puro_FGFR3 | addgene full sequence | sequence record 362628 | Addgene NGS Result
TAACAATTTCACACAGGAAACAGCTATGACCATGATTACGCCAAGCGCGCAATTAACCCTCACTAAAGGG
AACAAAAGCTGGAGCTGCAAGCTTAATGTAGTCTTATGCAATACTCTTGTAGTCTTGCAACATGGTAACG
ATGAGTTAGCAACATGCCTTACAAGGAGAGAAAAAGCACCGTGCATGCCGATTGGTGGAAGTAAGGTGGT
ACGATCGTGCCTTATTAGGAAGGCAACAGACGGGTCTGACATGGATTGGACGAACCACTGAATTGCCGCA
TTGCAGAGATATTGTATTTAAGTGCCTAGCTCGATACATAAACGGGTCTCTCTGGTTAGACCAGATCTGA
GCCTGGGAGCTCTCTGGCTAACTAGGGAACCCACTGCTTAAGCCTCAATAAAGCTTGCCTTGAGTGCTTC
AAGTAGTGTGTGCCCGTCTGTTGTGTGACTCTGGTAACTAGAGATCCCTCAGACCCTTTTAGTCAGTGTG
GAAAATCTCTAGCAGTGGCGCCCGAACAGGGACTTGAAAGCGAAAGGGAAACCAGAGGAGCTCTCTCGAC
GCAGGACTCGGCTTGCTGAAGCGCGCACGGCAAGAGGCGAGGGGCGGCGACTGGTGAGTACGCCAAAAAT
TTTGACTAGCGGAGGCTAGAAGGAGAGAGATGGGTGCGAGAGCGTCAGTATTAAGCGGGGGAGAATTAGA
TCGCGATGGGAAAAAATTCGGTTAAGGCCAGGGGGAAAGAAAAAATATAAATTAAAACATATAGTATGGG
CAAGCAGGGAGCTAGAACGATTCGCAGTTAATCCTGGCCTGTTAGAAACATCAGAAGGCTGTAGACAAAT
ACTGGGACAGCTACAACCATCCCTTCAGACAGGATCAGAAGAACTTAGATCATTATATAATACAGTAGCA
ACCCTCTATTGTGTGCATCAAAGGATAGAGATAAAAGACACCAAGGAAGCTTTAGACAAGATAGAGGAAG
AGCAAAACAAAAGTAAGACCACCGCACAGCAAGCGGCCGCTGATCTTCAGACCTGGAGGAGGAGATATGA
GGGACAATTGGAGAAGTGAATTATATAAATATAAAGTAGTAAAAATTGAACCATTAGGAGTAGCACCCAC
CAAGGCAAAGAGAAGAGTGGTGCAGAGAGAAAAAAGAGCAGTGGGAATAGGAGCTTTGTTCCTTGGGTTC
TTGGGAGCAGCAGGAAGCACTATGGGCGCAGCGTCAATGACGCTGACGGTACAGGCCAGACAATTATTGT
CTGGTATAGTGCAGCAGCAGAACAATTTGCTGAGGGCTATTGAGGCGCAACAGCATCTGTTGCAACTCAC
AGTCTGGGGCATCAAGCAGCTCCAGGCAAGAATCCTGGCTGTGGAAAGATACCTAAAGGATCAACAGCTC
CTGGGGATTTGGGGTTGCTCTGGAAAACTCATTTGCACCACTGCTGTGCCTTGGAATGCTAGTTGGAGTA
ATAAATCTCTGGAACAGATTTGGAATCACACGACCTGGATGGAGTGGGACAGAGAAATTAACAATTACAC
AAGCTTAATACACTCCTTAATTGAAGAATCGCAAAACCAGCAAGAAAAGAATGAACAAGAATTATTGGAA
TTAGATAAATGGGCAAGTTTGTGGAATTGGTTTAACATAACAAATTGGCTGTGGTATATAAAATTATTCA
TAATGATAGTAGGAGGCTTGGTAGGTTTAAGAATAGTTTTTGCTGTACTTTCTATAGTGAATAGAGTTAG
GCAGGGATATTCACCATTATCGTTTCAGAATCTTGAGACAAATGGCAGTATTCATCCACAATTTTAAAAG
AAAAGGGGGGATTGGGGGGTACAGTGCAGGGGAAAGAATAGTAGACATAATAGCAACAGACATACAAACT
AAAGAATTACAAAAACAAATTACAAAAATTCAAAATTTTCGGGTTTATTACAGGGACAGCAGAGATCCAC
TTTGGCGCCGGCTCGAGGGGGCCCGGGTGCAAAGATGGATAAAGTTTTAAACAGAGAGGAATCTTTGCAG
CTAATGGACCTTCTAGGTCTTGAAAGGAGTGGGAATTGGCTCCGTAGGTCTTGAAAGGAGTGGGAATTGG
CTCCGGTGCCCGTCAGTGGGCAGAGCGCACATCGCCCACAGTCCCCGAGAAGTTGGGGGGAGGGGTCGGC
AATTGATCCGGTGCCTAGAGAAGGTGGCGCGGGGTAAACTGGGAAAGTGATGTCGTGTACTGGCTCCGCC
TTTTTCCCGAGGGTGGGGGAGAACCGTATATAAGTGCAGTAGTCGCCGTGAACGTTCTTTTTCGCAACGG
GTTTGCCGCCAGAACACAGGACCGGTTCTAGAGCGCTGCCACCATGGACAAGAAGTACAGCATCGGCCTG
GACATCGGCACCAACTCTGTGGGCTGGGCCGTGATCACCGACGAGTACAAGGTGCCCAGCAAGAAATTCA
AGGTGCTGGGCAACACCGACCGGCACAGCATCAAGAAGAACCTGATCGGAGCCCTGCTGTTCGACAGCGG
CGAAACAGCCGAGGCCACCCGGCTGAAGAGAACCGCCAGAAGAAGATACACCAGACGGAAGAACCGGATC
TGCTATCTGCAAGAGATCTTCAGCAACGAGATGGCCAAGGTGGACGACAGCTTCTTCCACAGACTGGAAG
AGTCCTTCCTGGTGGAAGAGGATAAGAAGCACGAGCGGCACCCCATCTTCGGCAACATCGTGGACGAGGT
GGCCTACCACGAGAAGTACCCCACCATCTACCACCTGAGAAAGAAACTGGTGGACAGCACCGACAAGGCC
GACCTGCGGCTGATCTATCTGGCCCTGGCCCACATGATCAAGTTCCGGGGCCACTTCCTGATCGAGGGCG
ACCTGAACCCCGACAACAGCGACGTGGACAAGCTGTTCATCCAGCTGGTGCAGACCTACAACCAGCTGTT
CGAGGAAAACCCCATCAACGCCAGCGGCGTGGACGCCAAGGCCATCCTGTCTGCCAGACTGAGCAAGAGC
AGACGGCTGGAAAATCTGATCGCCCAGCTGCCCGGCGAGAAGAAGAATGGCCTGTTCGGAAACCTGATTG
CCCTGAGCCTGGGCCTGACCCCCAACTTCAAGAGCAACTTCGACCTGGCCGAGGATGCCAAACTGCAGCT
GAGCAAGGACACCTACGACGACGACCTGGACAACCTGCTGGCCCAGATCGGCGACCAGTACGCCGACCTG
TTTCTGGCCGCCAAGAACCTGTCCGACGCCATCCTGCTGAGCGACATCCTGAGAGTGAACACCGAGATCA
CCAAGGCCCCCCTGAGCGCCTCTATGATCAAGAGATACGACGAGCACCACCAGGACCTGACCCTGCTGAA
AGCTCTCGTGCGGCAGCAGCTGCCTGAGAAGTACAAAGAGATTTTCTTCGACCAGAGCAAGAACGGCTAC
GCCGGCTACATTGACGGCGGAGCCAGCCAGGAAGAGTTCTACAAGTTCATCAAGCCCATCCTGGAAAAGA
TGGACGGCACCGAGGAACTGCTCGTGAAGCTGAACAGAGAGGACCTGCTGCGGAAGCAGCGGACCTTCGA
CAACGGCAGCATCCCCCACCAGATCCACCTGGGAGAGCTGCACGCCATTCTGCGGCGGCAGGAAGATTTT
TACCCATTCCTGAAGGACAACCGGGAAAAGATCGAGAAGATCCTGACCTTCCGCATCCCCTACTACGTGG
GCCCTCTGGCCAGGGGAAACAGCAGATTCGCCTGGATGACCAGAAAGAGCGAGGAAACCATCACCCCCTG
GAACTTCGAGGAAGTGGTGGACAAGGGCGCTTCCGCCCAGAGCTTCATCGAGCGGATGACCAACTTCGAT
AAGAACCTGCCCAACGAGAAGGTGCTGCCCAAGCACAGCCTGCTGTACGAGTACTTCACCGTGTATAACG
AGCTGACCAAAGTGAAATACGTGACCGAGGGAATGAGAAAGCCCGCCTTCCTGAGCGGCGAGCAGAAAAA
GGCCATCGTGGACCTGCTGTTCAAGACCAACCGGAAAGTGACCGTGAAGCAGCTGAAAGAGGACTACTTC
AAGAAAATCGAGTGCTTCGACTCCGTGGAAATCTCCGGCGTGGAAGATCGGTTCAACGCCTCCCTGGGCA
CATACCACGATCTGCTGAAAATTATCAAGGACAAGGACTTCCTGGACAATGAGGAAAACGAGGACATTCT
GGAAGATATCGTGCTGACCCTGACACTGTTTGAGGACAGAGAGATGATCGAGGAACGGCTGAAAACCTAT
GCCCACCTGTTCGACGACAAAGTGATGAAGCAGCTGAAGCGGCGGAGATACACCGGCTGGGGCAGGCTGA
GCCGGAAGCTGATCAACGGCATCCGGGACAAGCAGTCCGGCAAGACAATCCTGGATTTCCTGAAGTCCGA
CGGCTTCGCCAACAGAAACTTCATGCAGCTGATCCACGACGACAGCCTGACCTTTAAAGAGGACATCCAG
AAAGCCCAGGTGTCCGGCCAGGGCGATAGCCTGCACGAGCACATTGCCAATCTGGCCGGCAGCCCCGCCA
TTAAGAAGGGCATCCTGCAGACAGTGAAGGTGGTGGACGAGCTCGTGAAAGTGATGGGCCGGCACAAGCC
CGAGAACATCGTGATCGAAATGGCCAGAGAGAACCAGACCACCCAGAAGGGACAGAAGAACAGCCGCGAG
AGAATGAAGCGGATCGAAGAGGGCATCAAAGAGCTGGGCAGCCAGATCCTGAAAGAACACCCCGTGGAAA
ACACCCAGCTGCAGAACGAGAAGCTGTACCTGTACTACCTGCAGAATGGGCGGGATATGTACGTGGACCA
GGAACTGGACATCAACCGGCTGTCCGACTACGATGTGGACCATATCGTGCCTCAGAGCTTTCTGAAGGAC
GACTCCATCGACAACAAGGTGCTGACCAGAAGCGACAAGAACCGGGGCAAGAGCGACAACGTGCCCTCCG
AAGAGGTCGTGAAGAAGATGAAGAACTACTGGCGGCAGCTGCTGAACGCCAAGCTGATTACCCAGAGAAA
GTTCGACAATCTGACCAAGGCCGAGAGAGGCGGCCTGAGCGAACTGGATAAGGCCGGCTTCATCAAGAGA
CAGCTGGTGGAAACCCGGCAGATCACAAAGCACGTGGCACAGATCCTGGACTCCCGGATGAACACTAAGT
ACGACGAGAATGACAAGCTGATCCGGGAAGTGAAAGTGATCACCCTGAAGTCCAAGCTGGTGTCCGATTT
CCGGAAGGATTTCCAGTTTTACAAAGTGCGCGAGATCAACAACTACCACCACGCCCACGACGCCTACCTG
AACGCCGTCGTGGGAACCGCCCTGATCAAAAAGTACCCTAAGCTGGAAAGCGAGTTCGTGTACGGCGACT
ACAAGGTGTACGACGTGCGGAAGATGATCGCCAAGAGCGAGCAGGAAATCGGCAAGGCTACCGCCAAGTA
CTTCTTCTACAGCAACATCATGAACTTTTTCAAGACCGAGATTACCCTGGCCAACGGCGAGATCCGGAAG
CGGCCTCTGATCGAGACAAACGGCGAAACCGGGGAGATCGTGTGGGATAAGGGCCGGGATTTTGCCACCG
TGCGGAAAGTGCTGAGCATGCCCCAAGTGAATATCGTGAAAAAGACCGAGGTGCAGACAGGCGGCTTCAG
CAAAGAGTCTATCCTGCCCAAGAGGAACAGCGATAAGCTGATCGCCAGAAAGAAGGACTGGGACCCTAAG
AAGTACGGCGGCTTCGACAGCCCCACCGTGGCCTATTCTGTGCTGGTGGTGGCCAAAGTGGAAAAGGGCA
AGTCCAAGAAACTGAAGAGTGTGAAAGAGCTGCTGGGGATCACCATCATGGAAAGAAGCAGCTTCGAGAA
GAATCCCATCGACTTTCTGGAAGCCAAGGGCTACAAAGAAGTGAAAAAGGACCTGATCATCAAGCTGCCT
AAGTACTCCCTGTTCGAGCTGGAAAACGGCCGGAAGAGAATGCTGGCCTCTGCCGGCGAACTGCAGAAGG
GAAACGAACTGGCCCTGCCCTCCAAATATGTGAACTTCCTGTACCTGGCCAGCCACTATGAGAAGCTGAA
GGGCTCCCCCGAGGATAATGAGCAGAAACAGCTGTTTGTGGAACAGCACAAGCACTACCTGGACGAGATC
ATCGAGCAGATCAGCGAGTTCTCCAAGAGAGTGATCCTGGCCGACGCTAATCTGGACAAAGTGCTGTCCG
CCTACAACAAGCACCGGGATAAGCCCATCAGAGAGCAGGCCGAGAATATCATCCACCTGTTTACCCTGAC
CAATCTGGGAGCCCCTGCCGCCTTCAAGTACTTTGACACCACCATCGACCGGAAGAGGTACACCAGCACC
AAAGAGGTGCTGGACGCCACCCTGATCCACCAGAGCATCACCGGCCTGTACGAGACACGGATCGACCTGT
CTCAGCTGGGAGGCGACAAGCGACCTGCCGCCACAAAGAAGGCTGGACAGGCTAAGAAGAAGAAAGATTA
CAAAGACGATGACGATAAGGGATCCGGCGCAACAAACTTCTCTCTGCTGAAACAAGCCGGAGATGTCGAA
GAGAATCCTGGACCGATGACCGAGTACAAGCCCACGGTGCGCCTCGCCACCCGCGACGACGTCCCCAGGG
CCGTACGCACCCTCGCCGCCGCGTTCGCCGACTACCCCGCCACGCGCCACACCGTCGATCCGGACCGCCA
CATCGAGCGGGTCACCGAGCTGCAAGAACTCTTCCTCACGCGCGTCGGGCTCGACATCGGCAAGGTGTGG
GTCGCGGACGACGGCGCCGCCGTGGCGGTCTGGACCACGCCGGAGAGCGTCGAAGCGGGGGCGGTGTTCG
CCGAGATCGGCCCGCGCATGGCCGAGTTGAGCGGTTCCCGGCTGGCCGCGCAGCAACAGATGGAAGGCCT
CCTGGCGCCGCACCGGCCCAAGGAGCCCGCGTGGTTCCTGGCCACCGTCGGAGTCTCGCCCGACCACCAG
GGCAAGGGTCTGGGCAGCGCCGTCGTGCTCCCCGGAGTGGAGGCGGCCGAGCGCGCCGGGGTGCCCGCCT
TCCTGGAGACCTCCGCGCCCCGCAACCTCCCCTTCTACGAGCGGCTCGGCTTCACCGTCACCGCCGACGT
CGAGGTGCCCGAAGGACCGCGCACCTGGTGCATGACCCGCAAGCCCGGTGCCTGAACGCGTTAAGTCGAC
AATCAACCTCTGGATTACAAAATTTGTGAAAGATTGACTGGTATTCTTAACTATGTTGCTCCTTTTACGC
TATGTGGATACGCTGCTTTAATGCCTTTGTATCATGCTATTGCTTCCCGTATGGCTTTCATTTTCTCCTC
CTTGTATAAATCCTGGTTGCTGTCTCTTTATGAGGAGTTGTGGCCCGTTGTCAGGCAACGTGGCGTGGTG
TGCACTGTGTTTGCTGACGCAACCCCCACTGGTTGGGGCATTGCCACCACCTGTCAGCTCCTTTCCGGGA
CTTTCGCTTTCCCCCTCCCTATTGCCACGGCGGAACTCATCGCCGCCTGCCTTGCCCGCTGCTGGACAGG
GGCTCGGCTGTTGGGCACTGACAATTCCGTGGTGTTGTCGGGGAAATCATCGTCCTTTCCTTGGCTGCTC
GCCTGTGTTGCCACCTGGATTCTGCGCGGGACGTCCTTCTGCTACGTCCCTTCGGCCCTCAATCCAGCGG
ACCTTCCTTCCCGCGGCCTGCTGCCGGCTCTGCGGCCTCTTCCGCGTCTTCGCCTTCGCCCTCAGACGAG
TCGGATCTCCCTTTGGGCCGCCTCCCCGCGTCGACTTTAAGACCAATGACTTACAAGGCAGCTGTAGATC
TTAGCCACTTTTTAAAAGAAAAGGGGGGACTGGAAGGGCTAATTCACTCCCAACGAAGACAAGATTTCAC
CATTATCGTTTCAGACCCACCTCCCAACCCCGAGGGGACCCAGAGAGGGCCTATTTCCCATGATTCCTTC
ATATTTGCATATACGATACAAGGCTGTTAGAGAGATAATTAGAATTAATTTGACTGTAAACACAAAGATA
TTAGTACAAAATACGTGACGTAGAAAGTAATAATTTCTTGGGTAGTTTGCAGTTTTAAAATTATGTTTTA
AAATGGACTATCATATGCTTACCGTAACTTGAAAGTATTTCGATTTCTTGGCTTTATATATCTTGTGGAA
AGGACGAAACACCGGCTGCCGGCCAACCAGACGGGTTTTAGAGCTAGAAATAGCAAGTTAAAATAAGGCT
AGTCCGTTATCAACTTGAAAAAGTGGCACCGAGTCGGTGCTTTTTTAAGCTTGGCGTAACTAGATCTTGA
GACACTGCTTTTTGCTTGTACTGGGTCTCTCTGGTTAGACCAGATCTGAGCCTGGGAGCTCTCTGGCTAA
CTAGGGAACCCACTGCTTAAGCCTCAATAAAGCTTGCCTTGAGTGCTTCAAGTAGTGTGTGCCCGTCTGT
TGTGTGACTCTGGTAACTAGAGATCCCTCAGACCCTTTTAGTCAGTGTGGAAAATCTCTAGCAGTACGTA
TAGTAGTTCATGTCATCTTATTATTCAGTATTTATAACTTGCAAAGAAATGAATATCAGAGAGTGAGAGG
AACTTGTTTATTGCAGCTTATAATGGTTACAAATAAAGCAATAGCATCACAAATTTCACAAATAAAGCAT
TTTTTTCACTGCATTCTAGTTGTGGTTTGTCCAAACTCATCAATGTATCTTATCATGTCTGGCTCTAGCT
ATCCCGCCCCTAACTCCGCCCATCCCGCCCCTAACTCCGCCCAGTTCCGCCCATTCTCCGCCCCATGGCT
GACTAATTTTTTTTATTTATGCAGAGGCCGAGGCCGCCTCGGCCTCTGAGCTATTCCAGAAGTAGTGAGG
AGGCTTTTTTGGAGGCCTAGGGACGTACCCAATTCGCCCTATAGTGAGTCGTATTACGCGCGCTCACTGG
CCGTCGTTTTACAACGTCGTGACTGGGAAAACCCTGGCGTTACCCAACTTAATCGCCTTGCAGCACATCC
CCCTTTCGCCAGCTGGCGTAATAGCGAAGAGGCCCGCACCGATCGCCCTTCCCAACAGTTGCGCAGCCTG
AATGGCGAATGGG
[124 nt withheld, positions 9114-9237]
C
[91 nt withheld, positions 9239-9329]
A
[49 nt withheld, positions 9331-9379]
CCTTTGACGTTGGAGTCCACGTTCTTT
[37 nt withheld, positions 9407-9443]
ACCCTATCTCGGTCTATTCTTTTGATTTATAAGGGATTTTGCCGATTTCGGCCTATTGGTTAAAAAATGA
GCTGATTTAACAAAAATTTAACGCGAATTTTAACAAAATATTAACGCTTACAATTTAGGTGGCACTTTTC
GGGGAAATGTGCGCGGAACCCCTATTTGTTTATTTTTCTAAATACATTCAAATATGTATCCGCTCATGAG
ACAATAACCCTGATAAATGCTTCAATAATATTGAAAAAGGAAGAGTATGAGTATTCAACATTTCCGTGTC
GCCCTTATTCCCTTTTTTGCGGCATTTTGCCTTCCTGTTTTTGCTCACCCAGAAACGCTGGTGAAAGTAA
AAGATGCTGAAGATCAGTTGGGTGCACGAGTGGGTTACATCGAACTGGATCTCAACAGCGGTAAGATCCT
TGAGAGTTTTCGCCCCGAAGAACGTTTTCCAATGATGAGCACTTTTAAAGTTCTGCTATGTGGCGCGGTA
TTATCCCGTATTGACGCCGGGCAAGAGCAACTCGGTCGCCGCATACACTATTCTCAGAATGACTTGGTTG
AGTACTCACCAGTCACAGAAAAGCATCTTACGGATGGCATGACAGTAAGAGAATTATGCAGTGCTGCCAT
AACCATGAGTGATAACACTGCGGCCAACTTACTTCTGACAACGATCGGAGGACCGAAGGAGCTAACCGCT
TTTTTGCACAACATGGGGGATCATGTAACTCGCCTTGATCGTTGGGAACCGGAGCTGAATGAAGCCATAC
CAAACGACGAGCGTGACACCACGATGCCTGTAGCAATGGCAACAACGTTGCGCAAACTATTAACTGGCGA
ACTACTTACTCTAGCTTCCCGGCAACAATTAATAGACTGGATGGAGGCGGATAAAGTTGCAGGACCACTT
CTGCGCTCGGCCCTTCCGGCTGGCTGGTTTATTGCTGATAAATCTGGAGCCGGTGAGCGTGGGTCTCGCG
GTATCATTGCAGCACTGGGGCCAGATGGTAAGCCCTCCCGTATCGTAGTTATCTACACGACGGGGAGTCA
GGCAACTATGGATGAACGAAATAGACAGATCGCTGAGATAGGTGCCTCACTGATTAAGCATTGGTAACTG
TCAGACCAAGTTTACTCATATATACTTTAGATTGATTTAAAACTTCATTTTTAATTTAAAAGGATCTAGG
TGAAGATCCTTTTTGATAATCTCATGACCAAAATCCCTTAACGTGAGTTTTCGTTCCACTGAGCGTCAGA
CCCCGTAGAAAAGATCAAAGGATCTTCTTGAGATCCTTTTTTTCTGCGCGTAATCTGCTGCTTGCAAACA
AAAAAACCACCGCTACCAGCGGTGGTTTGTTTGCCGGATCAAGAGCTACCAACTCTTTTTCCGAAGGTAA
CTGGCTTCAGCAGAGCGCAGATACCAAATACTGTTCTTCTAGTGTAGCCGTAGTTAGGCCACCACTTCAA
GAACTCTGTAGCACCGCCTACATACCTCGCTCTGCTAATCCTGTTACCAGTGGCTGCTGCCAGTGGCGAT
AAGTCGTGTCTTACCGGGTTGGACTCAAGACGATAGTTACCGGATAAGGCGCAGCGGTCGGGCTGAACGG
GGGGTTCGTGCACACAGCCCAGCTTGGAGCGAACGACCTACACCGAACTGAGATACCTACAGCGTGAGCT
ATGAGAAAGCGCCACGCTTCCCGAAGGGAGAAAGGCGGACAGGTATCCGGTAAGCGGCAGGGTCGGAACA
GGAGAGCGCACGAGGGAGCTTCCAGGGGGAAACGCCTGGTATCTTTATAGTCCTGTCGGGTTTCGCCACC
TCTGACTTGAGCGTCGATTTTTGTGATGCTCGTCAGGGGGGCGGAGCCTATGGAAAAACGCCAGCAACGC
GGCCTTTTTACGGTTCCTGGCCTTTTGCTGGCCTTTTGCTCACATGTTCTTTCCTGCGTTATCCCCTGAT
TCTGTGGATAACCGTATTACCGCCTTTGAGTGAGCTGATACCGCTCGCCGCAGCCGAACGACCGAGCGCA
GCGAGTCAGTGAGCGAGGAAGCGGAAGAGCGCCCAATACGCAAACCGCCTCTCCCCGCGCGTTGGCCGAT
TCATTAATGCAGCTGGCACGACAGGTTTCCCGACTGGAAAGCGGGCAGTGAGCGCAACGCAATTAATGTG
AGTTAGCTCACTCATTAGGCACCCCAGGCTTTACACTTTATGCTTCCGGCTCGTATGTTGTGTGGAATTG
TGAGCGGA
